>Addgene plasmid #77252 | TAOK2 gRNA (BRDN0001162271) | addgene full sequence | sequence record 187402 | Addgene Assembled Sequence
CCCGGGTGCAAAGATGGATAAAGTTTTAAACAGAGAGGAATCTTTGCAGCTAATGGACCTTCTAGGTCTT
GAAAGGAGTGGGAATTGGCTCCGGTGCCCGTCAGTGGGCAGAGCGCACATCGCCCACAGTCCCCGAGAAG
TTGGGGGGAGGGGTCGGCAATTGATCCGGTGCCTAGAGAAGGTGGCGCGGGGTAAACTGGGAAAGTGATG
TCGTGTACTGGCTCCGCCTTTTTCCCGAGGGTGGGGGAGAACCGTATATAAGTGCAGTAGTCGCCGTGAA
CGTTCTTTTTCGCAACGGGTTTGCCGCCAGAACACAGGTAAGTGCCGTGTGTGGTTCCCGCGGGCCTGGC
CTCTTTACGGGTTATGGCCCTTGCGTGCCTTGAATTACTTCCACCTGGCTGCAGTACGTGATTCTTGATC
CCGAGCTTCGGGTTGGAAGTGGGTGGGAGAGTTCGAGGCCTTGCGCTTAAGGAGCCCCTTCGCCTCGTGC
TTGAGTTGAGGCCTGGCCTGGGCGCTGGGGCCGCCGCGTGCGAATCTGGTGGCACCTTCGCGCCTGTCTC
GCTGCTTTCGATAAGTCTCTAGCCATTTAAAATTTTTGATGACCTGCTGCGACGCTTTTTTTCTGGCAAG
ATAGTCTTGTAAATGCGGGCCAAGATCTGCACACTGGTATTTCGGTTTTTGGGGCCGCGGGCGGCGACGG
GGCCCGTGCGTCCCAGCGCACATGTTCGGCGAGGCGGGGCCTGCGAGCGCGGCCACCGAGAATCGGACGG
GGGTAGTCTCAAGCTGGCCGGCCTGCTCTGGTGCCTGGCCTCGCGCCGCCGTGTATCGCCCCGCCCTGGG
CGGCAAGGCTGGCCCGGTCGGCACCAGTTGCGTGAGCGGAAAGATGGCCGCTTCCCGGCCCTGCTGCAGG
GAGCTCAAAATGGAGGACGCGGCGCTCGGGAGAGCGGGCGGGTGAGTCACCCACACAAAGGAAAAGGGCC
TTTCCGTCCTCAGCCGTCGCTTCATGTGACTCCACGGAGTACCGGGCGCCGTCCAGGCACCTCGATTAGT
TCTCGAGCTTTTGGAGTACGTCGTCTTTAGGTTGGGGGGAGGGGTTTTATGCGATGGAGTTTCCCCACAC
TGAGTGGGTGGAGACTGAAGTTAGGCCAGCTTGGCACTTGATGTAATTCTCCTTGGAATTTGCCCTTTTT
GAGTTTGGATCTTGGTTCATTCTCAAGCCTCAGACAGTGGTTCAAAGTTTTTTTCTTCCATTTCAGGTGT
CGTGACGTACGGCCACCATGACCGAGTACAAGCCCACGGTGCGCCTCGCCACCCGCGACGACGTCCCCAG
GGCCGTACGCACCCTCGCCGCCGCGTTCGCCGACTACCCCGCCACGCGCCACACCGTCGATCCGGACCGC
CACATCGAGCGGGTCACCGAGCTGCAAGAACTCTTCCTCACGCGCGTCGGGCTCGACATCGGCAAGGTGT
GGGTCGCGGACGACGGCGCCGCCGTGGCGGTCTGGACCACGCCGGAGAGCGTCGAAGCGGGGGCGGTGTT
CGCCGAGATCGGCCCGCGCATGGCCGAGTTGAGCGGTTCCCGGCTGGCCGCGCAGCAACAGATGGAAGGC
CTCCTGGCGCCGCACCGGCCCAAGGAGCCCGCGTGGTTCCTGGCCACCGTCGGAGTCTCGCCCGACCACC
AGGGCAAGGGTCTGGGCAGCGCCGTCGTGCTCCCCGGAGTGGAGGCGGCCGAGCGCGCCGGGGTGCCCGC
CTTCCTGGAGACCTCCGCGCCCCGCAACCTCCCCTTCTACGAGCGGCTCGGCTTCACCGTCACCGCCGAC
GTCGAGGTGCCCGAAGGACCGCGCACCTGGTGCATGACCCGCAAGCCCGGTGCCTGAACGCGTTAAGTCG
ACAATCAACCTCTGGATTACAAAATTTGTGAAAGATTGACTGGTATTCTTAACTATGTTGCTCCTTTTAC
GCTATGTGGATACGCTGCTTTAATGCCTTTGTATCATGCTATTGCTTCCCGTATGGCTTTCATTTTCTCC
TCCTTGTATAAATCCTGGTTGCTGTCTCTTTATGAGGAGTTGTGGCCCGTTGTCAGGCAACGTGGCGTGG
TGTGCACTGTGTTTGCTGACGCAACCCCCACTGGTTGGGGCATTGCCACCACCTGTCAGCTCCTTTCCGG
GACTTTCGCTTTCCCCCTCCCTATTGCCACGGCGGAACTCATCGCCGCCTGCCTTGCCCGCTGCTGGACA
GGGGCTCGGCTGTTGGGCACTGACAATTCCGTGGTGTTGTCGGGGAAATCATCGTCCTTTCCTTGGCTGC
TCGCCTGTGTTGCCACCTGGATTCTGCGCGGGACGTCCTTCTGCTACGTCCCTTCGGCCCTCAATCCAGC
GGACCTTCCTTCCCGCGGCCTGCTGCCGGCTCTGCGGCCTCTTCCGCGTCTTCGCCTTCGCCCTCAGACG
AGTCGGATCTCCCTTTGGGCCGCCTCCCCGCGTCGACTTTAAGACCAATGACTTACAAGGCAGCTGTAGA
TCTTAGCCACTTTTTAAAAGAAAAGGGGGGACTGGAAGGGCTAATTCACTCCCAACGAAGACAAGATCTG
CTTTTTGCTTGTACTGGGTCTCTCTGGTTAGACCAGATCTGAGCCTGGGAGCTCTCTGGCTAACTAGGGA
ACCCACTGCTTAAGCCTCAATAAAGCTTGCCTTGAGTGCTTCAAGTAGTGTGTGCCCGTCTGTTGTGTGA
CTCTGGTAACTAGAGATCCCTCAGACCCTTTTAGTCAGTGTGGAAAATCTCTAGCAGTACGTATAGTAGT
TCATGTCATCTTATTATTCAGTATTTATAACTTGCAAAGAAATGAATATCAGAGAGTGAGAGGAACTTGT
TTATTGCAGCTTATAATGGTTACAAATAAAGCAATAGCATCACAAATTTCACAAATAAAGCATTTTTTTC
ACTGCATTCTAGTTGTGGTTTGTCCAAACTCATCAATGTATCTTATCATGTCTGGCTCTAGCTATCCCGC
CCCTAACTCCGCCCATCCCGCCCCTAACTCCGCCCAGTTCCGCCCATTCTCCGCCCCATGGCTGACTAAT
TTTTTTTATTTATGCAGAGGCCGAGGCCGCCTCGGCCTCTGAGCTATTCCAGAAGTAGTGAGGAGGCTTT
TTTGGAGGCCTAGGGACGTACCCAATTCGCCCTATAGTGAGTCGTATTACGCGCGCTCACTGGCCGTCGT
TTTACAACGTCGTGACTGGGAAAACCCTGGCGTTACCCAACTTAATCGCCTTGCAGCACATCCCCCTTTC
GCCAGCTGGCGTAATAGCGAAGAGGCCCGCACCGATCGCCCTTCCCAACAGTTGCGCAGCCTGAATGGCG
AATGGG
[124 nt withheld, positions 3367-3490]
C
[91 nt withheld, positions 3492-3582]
A
[49 nt withheld, positions 3584-3632]
CCTTTGACGTTGGAGTCCACGTTCTTT
[37 nt withheld, positions 3660-3696]
ACCCTATCTCGGTCTATTCTTTTGATTTATAAGGGATTTTGCCGATTTCGGCCTATTGGTTAAAAAATGA
GCTGATTTAACAAAAATTTAACGCGAATTTTAACAAAATATTAACGCTTACAATTTAGGTGGCACTTTTC
GGGGAAATGTGCGCGGAACCCCTATTTGTTTATTTTTCTAAATACATTCAAATATGTATCCGCTCATGAG
ACAATAACCCTGATAAATGCTTCAATAATATTGAAAAAGGAAGAGTATGAGTATTCAACATTTCCGTGTC
GCCCTTATTCCCTTTTTTGCGGCATTTTGCCTTCCTGTTTTTGCTCACCCAGAAACGCTGGTGAAAGTAA
AAGATGCTGAAGATCAGTTGGGTGCACGAGTGGGTTACATCGAACTGGATCTCAACAGCGGTAAGATCCT
TGAGAGTTTTCGCCCCGAAGAACGTTTTCCAATGATGAGCACTTTTAAAGTTCTGCTATGTGGCGCGGTA
TTATCCCGTATTGACGCCGGGCAAGAGCAACTCGGTCGCCGCATACACTATTCTCAGAATGACTTGGTTG
AGTACTCACCAGTCACAGAAAAGCATCTTACGGATGGCATGACAGTAAGAGAATTATGCAGTGCTGCCAT
AACCATGAGTGATAACACTGCGGCCAACTTACTTCTGACAACGATCGGAGGACCGAAGGAGCTAACCGCT
TTTTTGCACAACATGGGGGATCATGTAACTCGCCTTGATCGTTGGGAACCGGAGCTGAATGAAGCCATAC
CAAACGACGAGCGTGACACCACGATGCCTGTAGCAATGGCAACAACGTTGCGCAAACTATTAACTGGCGA
ACTACTTACTCTAGCTTCCCGGCAACAATTAATAGACTGGATGGAGGCGGATAAAGTTGCAGGACCACTT
CTGCGCTCGGCCCTTCCGGCTGGCTGGTTTATTGCTGATAAATCTGGAGCCGGTGAGCGTGGGTCTCGCG
GTATCATTGCAGCACTGGGGCCAGATGGTAAGCCCTCCCGTATCGTAGTTATCTACACGACGGGGAGTCA
GGCAACTATGGATGAACGAAATAGACAGATCGCTGAGATAGGTGCCTCACTGATTAAGCATTGGTAACTG
TCAGACCAAGTTTACTCATATATACTTTAGATTGATTTAAAACTTCATTTTTAATTTAAAAGGATCTAGG
TGAAGATCCTTTTTGATAATCTCATGACCAAAATCCCTTAACGTGAGTTTTCGTTCCACTGAGCGTCAGA
CCCCGTAGAAAAGATCAAAGGATCTTCTTGAGATCCTTTTTTTCTGCGCGTAATCTGCTGCTTGCAAACA
AAAAAACCACCGCTACCAGCGGTGGTTTGTTTGCCGGATCAAGAGCTACCAACTCTTTTTCCGAAGGTAA
CTGGCTTCAGCAGAGCGCAGATACCAAATACTGTTCTTCTAGTGTAGCCGTAGTTAGGCCACCACTTCAA
GAACTCTGTAGCACCGCCTACATACCTCGCTCTGCTAATCCTGTTACCAGTGGCTGCTGCCAGTGGCGAT
AAGTCGTGTCTTACCGGGTTGGACTCAAGACGATAGTTACCGGATAAGGCGCAGCGGTCGGGCTGAACGG
GGGGTTCGTGCACACAGCCCAGCTTGGAGCGAACGACCTACACCGAACTGAGATACCTACAGCGTGAGCT
ATGAGAAAGCGCCACGCTTCCCGAAGGGAGAAAGGCGGACAGGTATCCGGTAAGCGGCAGGGTCGGAACA
GGAGAGCGCACGAGGGAGCTTCCAGGGGGAAACGCCTGGTATCTTTATAGTCCTGTCGGGTTTCGCCACC
TCTGACTTGAGCGTCGATTTTTGTGATGCTCGTCAGGGGGGCGGAGCCTATGGAAAAACGCCAGCAACGC
GGCCTTTTTACGGTTCCTGGCCTTTTGCTGGCCTTTTGCTCACATGTTCTTTCCTGCGTTATCCCCTGAT
TCTGTGGATAACCGTATTACCGCCTTTGAGTGAGCTGATACCGCTCGCCGCAGCCGAACGACCGAGCGCA
GCGAGTCAGTGAGCGAGGAAGCGGAAGAGCGCCCAATACGCAAACCGCCTCTCCCCGCGCGTTGGCCGAT
TCATTAATGCAGCTGGCACGACAGGTTTCCCGACTGGAAAGCGGGCAGTGAGCGCAACGCAATTAATGTG
AGTTAGCTCACTCATTAGGCACCCCAGGCTTTACACTTTATGCTTCCGGCTCGTATGTTGTGTGGAATTG
TGAGCGGATAACAATTTCACACAGGAAACAGCTATGACCATGATTACGCCAAGCGCGCAATTAACCCTCA
CTAAAGGGAACAAAAGCTGGAGCTGCAAGCTTAATGTAGTCTTATGCAATACTCTTGTAGTCTTGCAACA
TGGTAACGATGAGTTAGCAACATGCCTTACAAGGAGAGAAAAAGCACCGTGCATGCCGATTGGTGGAAGT
AAGGTGGTACGATCGTGCCTTATTAGGAAGGCAACAGACGGGTCTGACATGGATTGGACGAACCACTGAA
TTGCCGCATTGCAGAGATATTGTATTTAAGTGCCTAGCTCGATACATAAACGGGTCTCTCTGGTTAGACC
AGATCTGAGCCTGGGAGCTCTCTGGCTAACTAGGGAACCCACTGCTTAAGCCTCAATAAAGCTTGCCTTG
AGTGCTTCAAGTAGTGTGTGCCCGTCTGTTGTGTGACTCTGGTAACTAGAGATCCCTCAGACCCTTTTAG
TCAGTGTGGAAAATCTCTAGCAGTGGCGCCCGAACAGGGACTTGAAAGCGAAAGGGAAACCAGAGGAGCT
CTCTCGACGCAGGACTCGGCTTGCTGAAGCGCGCACGGCAAGAGGCGAGGGGCGGCGACTGGTGAGTACG
CCAAAAATTTTGACTAGCGGAGGCTAGAAGGAGAGAGATGGGTGCGAGAGCGTCAGTATTAAGCGGGGGA
GAATTAGATCGCGATGGGAAAAAATTCGGTTAAGGCCAGGGGGAAAGAAAAAATATAAATTAAAACATAT
AGTATGGGCAAGCAGGGAGCTAGAACGATTCGCAGTTAATCCTGGCCTGTTAGAAACATCAGAAGGCTGT
AGACAAATACTGGGACAGCTACAACCATCCCTTCAGACAGGATCAGAAGAACTTAGATCATTATATAATA
CAGTAGCAACCCTCTATTGTGTGCATCAAAGGATAGAGATAAAAGACACCAAGGAAGCTTTAGACAAGAT
AGAGGAAGAGCAAAACAAAAGTAAGACCACCGCACAGCAAGCGGCCGCTGATCTTCAGACCTGGAGGAGG
AGATATGAGGGACAATTGGAGAAGTGAATTATATAAATATAAAGTAGTAAAAATTGAACCATTAGGAGTA
GCACCCACCAAGGCAAAGAGAAGAGTGGTGCAGAGAGAAAAAAGAGCAGTGGGAATAGGAGCTTTGTTCC
TTGGGTTCTTGGGAGCAGCAGGAAGCACTATGGGCGCAGCGTCAATGACGCTGACGGTACAGGCCAGACA
ATTATTGTCTGGTATAGTGCAGCAGCAGAACAATTTGCTGAGGGCTATTGAGGCGCAACAGCATCTGTTG
CAACTCACAGTCTGGGGCATCAAGCAGCTCCAGGCAAGAATCCTGGCTGTGGAAAGATACCTAAAGGATC
AACAGCTCCTGGGGATTTGGGGTTGCTCTGGAAAACTCATTTGCACCACTGCTGTGCCTTGGAATGCTAG
TTGGAGTAATAAATCTCTGGAACAGATTTGGAATCACACGACCTGGATGGAGTGGGACAGAGAAATTAAC
AATTACACAAGCTTAATACACTCCTTAATTGAAGAATCGCAAAACCAGCAAGAAAAGAATGAACAAGAAT
TATTGGAATTAGATAAATGGGCAAGTTTGTGGAATTGGTTTAACATAACAAATTGGCTGTGGTATATAAA
ATTATTCATAATGATAGTAGGAGGCTTGGTAGGTTTAAGAATAGTTTTTGCTGTACTTTCTATAGTGAAT
AGAGTTAGGCAGGGATATTCACCATTATCGTTTCAGACCCACCTCCCAACCCCGAGGGGACCCAGAGAGG
GCCTATTTCCCATGATTCCTTCATATTTGCATATACGATACAAGGCTGTTAGAGAGATAATTAGAATTAA
TTTGACTGTAAACACAAAGATATTAGTACAAAATACGTGACGTAGAAAGTAATAATTTCTTGGGTAGTTT
GCAGTTTTAAAATTATGTTTTAAAATGGACTATCATATGCTTACCGTAACTTGAAAGTATTTCGATTTCT
TGGCTTTATATATCTTGTGGAAAGGACGAAACACCGGCCAGGGTTAGTGAAGCTAGGTTTTAGAGCTAGA
AATAGCAAGTTAAAATAAGGCTAGTCCGTTATCAACTTGAAAAAGTGGCACCGAGTCGGTGCTTTTTTAA
GCTTGGCGTAACTAGATCTTGAGACAAATGGCAGTATTCATCCACAATTTTAAAAGAAAAGGGGGGATTG
GGGGGTACAGTGCAGGGGAAAGAATAGTAGACATAATAGCAACAGACATACAAACTAAAGAATTACAAAA
ACAAATTACAAAAATTCAAAATTTTCGGGTTTATTACAGGGACAGCAGAGATCCACTTTGGCGCCGGCTC
GAGGGGG
Features (pLannotate 1.2.2; 29 found; start..end, strand, type, name):
     14..80      +  CDS            small t antigen (fragment): SV40 (simian virus 40) small t antigen
    106..317     +  promoter       EF-1α core promoter: core promoter for human elongation factor EF-1α
    318..1256    +  intron         EF-1α intron A: intron upstream of the start codon of human EF-1α
   1278..1877    +  CDS            PuroR (fragment): puromycin N-acetyltransferase; pac from Streptomyces; confers resistance to puromycin
   1893..2481    +  misc_feature   WPRE: woodchuck hepatitis virus posttranscriptional regulatory element
   2532..2551    +  misc_feature   cPPT/CTS (fragment): central polypurine tract and central termination sequence of HIV-1
   2553..2786    +  LTR            3' LTR (ΔU3): self-inactivating 3' long terminal repeat (LTR) from HIV-1
   2864..2985    +  polyA_signal   SV40 poly(A) signal: SV40 polyadenylation signal
   3025..3160    +  rep_origin     SV40 ori: SV40 origin of replication
   3181..3199    -  promoter       T7 promoter: promoter for bacteriophage T7 RNA polymerase
   3207..3362    +  CDS            lacZα (fragment): LacZα fragment of β-galactosidase; lacZ fragment
   3367..3795    +  rep_origin     f1 ori (sequence partly withheld): f1 bacteriophage origin of replication; arrow indicates direction of (+) strand synthesis
   3848..3952    +  promoter       AmpR promoter: bla
   3953..4813    +  CDS            AmpR: β-lactamase; bla; confers resistance to ampicillin, carbenicillin, and related antibiotics
   4984..5572    +  rep_origin     ori: high-copy-number ColE1/pMB1/pBR322/pUC origin of replication
   5755..5847    +  CDS            lacI (fragment): lac repressor; lacI; The lac repressor binds to the lac operator to inhibit transcription in E. coli. This inhibition can be relieved by adding lactose or isopropyl-β-D-thiogalactopyranoside (IPTG).
   5860..5881    +  protein_bind   CAP binding site: CAP binding activates transcription in the presence of cAMP. E. coli catabolite activator protein
   5896..5926    +  promoter       lac promoter: promoter for the E. coli lac operon
   5934..5950    +  protein_bind   lac operator: The lac repressor binds to the lac operator to inhibit transcription in E. coli. This inhibition can be relieved by adding lactose or isopropyl-β-D-thiogalactopyranoside (IPTG). lac repressor encoded by lacI
   5995..6013    +  promoter       T3 promoter: promoter for bacteriophage T3 RNA polymerase
   6041..6267    +  promoter       RSV promoter: Rous sarcoma virus enhancer/promoter
   6268..6448    +  LTR            5' LTR (truncated): truncated 5' long terminal repeat (LTR) from HIV-1
   6495..6620    +  misc_feature   HIV-1 Ψ: packaging signal of human immunodeficiency virus type 1
   6604..6967    +  CDS            HIV-1 gag (fragment): gag protein from human immunodeficiency virus 1; gag
   7113..7346    +  misc_feature   RRE: The Rev response element (RRE) of HIV-1 allows for Rev-dependent mRNA export from the nucleus to the cytoplasm.
   7723..7749    +  CDS            Rev (fragment): human immunodeficiency virus 1 (HIV-1) Rev protein; rev; enhances nuclear export of unspliced and incompletely spliced viral mRNAs
   7753..7993    +  promoter       U6 promoter: RNA polymerase III promoter for human U6 snRNA
   8023..8098    +  misc_RNA       gRNA scaffold: guide RNA scaffold for the Streptococcus pyogenes CRISPR/Cas9 system
   8154..8271    +  misc_feature   cPPT/CTS: central polypurine tract and central termination sequence of HIV-1
