[The description below was written by a language model from this plasmid's Addgene catalogue record and pLannotate feature annotations shown in this document.]
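Description:
TAOK2 gRNA (BRDN0001162271) is a third-generation lentiviral single-guide RNA plasmid built on the lentiGuide-Puro backbone and designed to target the human kinase gene TAOK2 (also known as MAP3K17, PSK or TAO2). It is one clone from a human kinome gRNA collection, and the guide was designed against three TAOK2 reference transcripts. In bacteria it is maintained through a high-copy ColE1/pUC-type origin with ampicillin selection via β-lactamase. The backbone also carries an f1 origin, an SV40 origin and remnants of lac and phage promoter elements that play no part in the payload.

The lentiviral transfer cassette starts with an RSV promoter fused to a truncated HIV-1 5' LTR, which allows Tat-independent production of genomic RNA. This is followed by the Ψ packaging signal with a gag fragment, the Rev response element for nuclear export, and a cPPT/CTS. It ends in a U3-deleted, self-inactivating 3' LTR with a downstream SV40 polyadenylation signal.

Two expression units sit within this frame. A human U6 RNA polymerase III promoter drives the TAOK2-specific spacer joined to the Streptococcus pyogenes Cas9 guide scaffold. An EF-1α core promoter with its intron A drives puromycin N-acetyltransferase, with a WPRE to enhance transcript expression, so transduced mammalian cells can be selected with puromycin.

The plasmid does not encode Cas9. It is meant for use with a separate Cas9 lentivector or in cells that already express Cas9, typically for CRISPR knockout of TAOK2 in human cells.
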