Addgene plasmid #77252: TAOK2 gRNA (BRDN0001162271)
Purpose: 3rd generation lentiviral gRNA plasmid targeting human TAOK2
Depositing lab: John Doench & David Root. Depositing organization: Broad Institute. Publication: Optimized sgRNA design to maximize activity and minimize off-target effects of CRISPR-Cas9. Doench JG, Fusi N, Sullender M, Hegde M, Vaimberg EW, Donovan KF, Smith I, Tothova Z, Wilen C, Orchard R, Virgin HW, Listgarten J, Root DE. Nat Biotechnol. 2016 Jan 18. doi: 10.1038/nbt.3437. PubMed 26780180.
Backbone
  Vector backbone: lentiGuide-Puro
  Backbone manufacturer: Zhang Lab (Addgene plasmid # 52963)
  Vector type: Mammalian Expression, Lentiviral, CRISPR
  Selectable markers: Puromycin
Growth in bacteria
  Bacterial resistance: Ampicillin, 100 μg/mL
  Growth temperature: 37°C
  Growth strain: DH5alpha
  Copy number: High Copy
Gene/Insert
  Gene/Insert name: TAOK2 (alt names: TAOK2; NM_001252043.1)
  gRNA/shRNA sequence: GCCAGGGTTAGTGAAGCTAG
  Species: H. sapiens (human)
  Entrez Gene: TAOK2 (a.k.a. MAP3K17, PSK, PSK1, PSK1-BETA, TAO1, TAO2, Tao2beta)
  Promoter: hU6
  Cloning method: Unknown
  Sequencing primers: 5′ U6-F; 3′ pS2-R
Terms and licenses: Academic/Nonprofit Terms; Industry Terms: Not Available to Industry
Depositor comments: The gRNA was designed to target the following Genbank reference sequence(s): NM_001252043.1,NM_004783.3,NM_016151.3. Note that this plasmid does NOT contain Cas9. It should be used in conjunction with lentiCas9-Blast (Addgene #52962) or otherwise with cell lines already expressing Cas9. Browse the full kinome gRNA library at http://www.addgene.org/pooled-library/broadgpp-human-kinome/ or visit http://www.broadinstitute.org/rnai/public/ for detailed protocols and information.
How to cite: TAOK2 gRNA (BRDN0001162271) was a gift from John Doench & David Root (Addgene plasmid # 77252 ; http://n2t.net/addgene:77252 ; RRID:Addgene_77252)
