>Addgene plasmid #77252 | TAOK2 gRNA (BRDN0001162271) | depositor partial sequence | sequence record 144712 | Target Sequence
GCCAGGGTTAGTGAAGCTAG
