>Addgene plasmid #77252 | TAOK2 gRNA (BRDN0001162271) | addgene partial sequence | sequence record 187401 | hU6-F
AAAGTAATAATTTCTTGGGTAGTTTGCAGTTTTAAAATTATGTTTTAAAATGGACTATCATATGCTTACC
GTAACTTGAAAGTATTTCGATTTCTTGGCTTTATATATCTTGTGGAAAGGACGAAACACCGGCCAGGGTT
AGTGAAGCTAGGTTTTAGAGCTAGAAATAGCAAGTTAAAATAAGGCTAGTCCGTTATCAACTTGAAAAAG
TGGCACCGAGTCGGTGCTTTTTTAAGCTTGGCGTAACTAGATCTTGAGACAAATGGCAGTATTCATCCAC
AATTTTAAAAGAAAAGGGGGGATTGGGGGGTACAGTGCAGGGGAAAGAATAGTAGACATAATAGCAACAG
ACATACAAACTAAAGAATTACAAAAACAAATTACAAAAATTCAAAATTTTCGGGTTTATTACAGGGACAG
CAGAGATCCACTTTGGCGCCGGCTCGAGGGGGCCCGGGTGCAAAGATGGATAAAGTTTTAAACAGAGAGG
AATCTTTGCAGCTAATGGACCTTCTAGGTCTTGAAAGGAGTGGGAATTGGCTCCGGTGCCCGTCAGTGGG
CAGAGCGCAC
